Addgene plasmid #72166: Sema6b(S)-Fc-His
Purpose: Expresses the extracellular region of the Sema6B protein (truncated at extracellular domain cleavage site; ie, short), C-terminally fused to the Fc region of human IgG1 + 6X histidine tag.
Depositing lab: Woj Wojtowicz. Depositing organization: University of California, Berkeley. Publication: An extracellular biochemical screen reveals that FLRTs and Unc5s mediate neuronal subtype recognition in the retina. Visser JJ, Cheng Y, Perry SC, Chastain AB, Parsa B, Masri SS, Ray TA, Kay JN, Wojtowicz WM. Elife. 2015 Dec 3;4. pii: e08149. doi: 10.7554/eLife.08149. PubMed 26633812.
Backbone
  Vector backbone: pCMVi-SV40ori
  Vector type: Mammalian Expression
Growth in bacteria
  Bacterial resistance: Ampicillin, 100 μg/mL
  Growth temperature: 37°C
  Growth strain: DH5alpha
  Copy number: High Copy
Gene/Insert
  Gene/Insert name: Sema6b (alt names: Semaphorin 6B; VIb; Sema; Seman; semaZ; NCBI gene ID 20359; Reference sequence NM_013662.2)
  Species: M. musculus (mouse)
  Insert size (bp): 1455
  Entrez Gene: Sema6b (a.k.a. Sema, Seman, VIb, semaZ)
  Promoter: CMV
  Tag / fusion protein: Fc-His (C terminal on backbone)
  Cloning method: Restriction Enzyme; 5′ cloning site NotI (not destroyed); 3′ cloning site AscI (not destroyed)
  Sequencing primers: 5′ GTCAGAGGTAACTCCCGTTGC; 3′ ATCATGAGGGTGTCCTTG
Terms and licenses: Academic/Nonprofit Terms; Industry Terms: Not Available to Industry
Depositor comments: Addgene Sanger sequencing found F187L within the Sema6b translation compared to NM_013662.2.
How to cite: Sema6b(S)-Fc-His was a gift from Woj Wojtowicz (Addgene plasmid # 72166 ; http://n2t.net/addgene:72166 ; RRID:Addgene_72166)
