[The description below was written by a language model from this plasmid's Addgene catalogue record and pLannotate feature annotations shown in this document.]
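Description:
Sema6b(S)-Fc-His is a mammalian expression plasmid of about 7.2 kb built on the pCMVi-SV40ori backbone, designed to produce a soluble, tagged form of the mouse semaphorin 6B ectodomain. It is maintained in E. coli through a high-copy ColE1/pUC-type origin and selected with ampicillin via the β-lactamase gene. The backbone also carries an f1 phage origin, short remnants of rop, bom and lacZα, and an SV40 enhancer/early promoter region. This region contains the SV40 origin implied by the backbone name, which can support episomal amplification in cells expressing large T antigen.

The expression cassette is driven by the human CMV immediate-early enhancer and promoter followed by CMV intron A, an arrangement that generally boosts transcript processing and expression levels. Downstream sits a 1,455 bp fragment of mouse Sema6b, cloned between retained NotI and AscI sites. It encodes the extracellular region truncated at the extracellular domain cleavage site, which is the "short" (S) version. This is fused in frame at its C terminus to the Fc region of human IgG1 and a 6X histidine tag supplied by the backbone, and the cassette ends with an SV40 polyadenylation signal. The His tag is described in the catalogue entry but is not separately annotated in the feature table. The Fc portion typically dimerises the fusion and, together with the His tag, allows capture, detection or purification. The construct comes from a study that used an extracellular biochemical screen to identify recognition-protein interactions in the retina. Repository sequencing noted an F187L difference in the Sema6b translation relative to the reference sequence.
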