Features (pLannotate 1.2.2; 14 found; start..end, strand, type, name):
     25..408     +  enhancer       CMV enhancer: human cytomegalovirus immediate early enhancer
    410..609     +  promoter       CMV promoter: human cytomegalovirus (CMV) immediate early promoter
    748..1573    +  intron         CMV intron A: human cytomegalovirus intron A (Chapman et al., 1991)
   1610..3064    +  CDS            Sema6b (fragment): SEM6B_MOUSE - Also known as Seman. Experimental evidence at protein level: Swiss-Prot protein existence level 1. Functions as a cell surface repellent for mossy fibers of developping neurons in the hippocampus where it plays a role in axon guidance (PubMed:20484647). May function through the PLXNA4 receptor expressed by mossy cell axons (PubMed:20484647). From Mus musculus (Mouse).
   3074..3754    +  CDS            IGHG1 (fragment): IGHG1_HUMAN - Experimental evidence at protein level: Swiss-Prot protein existence level 1. Constant region of immunoglobulin heavy chains. Immunoglobulins, also known as antibodies, are membrane-bound or secreted glycoproteins produced by B lymphocytes. In the recognition phase of humoral immunity, the membrane-bound immunoglobulins serve as receptors which, upon binding of a specific antigen, trigger the clonal expansion and differentiation of B lymphocytes into immunoglobulins- secreting plasma cells. Secreted immunoglobulins mediate the effector phase of humoral immunity, which results in
   3804..3925    +  polyA_signal   SV40 poly(A) signal: SV40 polyadenylation signal
   4134..4722    -  rep_origin     ori: high-copy-number ColE1/pMB1/pBR322/pUC origin of replication
   4893..5753    -  CDS            AmpR: β-lactamase; bla; confers resistance to ampicillin, carbenicillin, and related antibiotics
   5754..5858    -  promoter       AmpR promoter: bla
   5953..5988    +  CDS            rop (fragment): Rop protein, which maintains plasmids at low copy number; rop
   6011..6341    +  promoter       SV40 promoter: SV40 enhancer and early promoter
   6464..6563    +  misc_feature   bom (fragment): basis of mobility region from pBR322
   6591..7019    -  rep_origin     f1 ori (sequence partly withheld): f1 bacteriophage origin of replication; arrow indicates direction of (+) strand synthesis
   7023..7180    -  CDS            lacZα (fragment): LacZα fragment of β-galactosidase; lacZ fragment
>Addgene plasmid #72166 | Sema6b(S)-Fc-His | depositor full sequence | sequence record 138959 | Full sequence
GTCGAGGTCTCGACGGTATCGATTGACATTGATTATTGACTAGCTAGTTATTAATAGTAATCAATTACGG
GGTCATTAGTTCATAGCCCATATATGGAGTTCCGCGTTACATAACTTACGGTAAATGGCCCGCCTGGCTG
ACCGCCCAACGACCCCCGCCCATTGACGTCAATAATGACGTATGTTCCCATAGTAACGCCAATAGGGACT
TTCCATTGACGTCAATGGGTGGAGTATTTACGGTAAACTGCCCACTTGGCAGTACATCAAGTGTATCATA
TGCCAAGTCCGCCCCCTATTGACGTCAATGACGGTAAATGGCCCGCCTGGCATTATGCCCAGTACATGAC
CTTACGGGACTTTCCTACTTGGCAGTACATCTACGTATTAGTCATCGCTATTACCATGGTGATGCGGTTT
TGGCAGTACACCAATGGGCGTGGATAGCGGTTTGACTCACGGGGATTTCCAAGTCTCCACCCCATTGACG
TCAATGGGAGTTTGTTTTGGCACCAAAATCAACGGGACTTTCCAAAATGTCGTAATAACCCCGCCCCGTT
GACGCAAATGGGCGGTAGGCGTGTACGGTGGGAGGTCTATATAAGCAGAGCTCGTTTAGTGAACCGTCAG
ATCGCCTGGAGACGCCATCCACGCTGTTTTGACCTCCATAGAAGACACCGGGACCGATCCAGCCTCCGCG
GCCGGGAACGGTGCATTGGAACGCGGATTCCCCGTGCCAAGAGTGACGTAAGTACCGCCTATAGACTCTA
TAGGCACACCCCTTTGGCTCTTATGCATGCTATACTGTTTTTGGCTTGGGGCCTATACACCCCCGCTTCC
ATATGCTATAGGTGATGGTATAGCTTAGCCTATAGGTGTGGGTTATTGACCATTATTGACCACTCCCCTA
TTGGTGACGATACTTTCCATTACTAATCCATAACATGGCTCTTTGCCACAACTATCTCTATTGGCTATAT
GCCAATACTCTGTCCTTCAGAGACTGACACGGACTCTGTATTTTTACAGGATGGGGTCCCATTTATTATT
TACAAATTCACATATACAACAACGCCGTCCCCCGTGCCCGCAGTTTTTATTAAACATAGCGTGGGATCTC
CACGCGAATCTCGGGTACGTGTTCCGGACATGGGCTCTTCTCCGGTAGCGGCGGAGCTTCCACATCCGAG
CCCTGGTCCCATGCCTCCAGCGGCTCATGGTCGCTCGGCAGCTCCTTGCTCCTAACAGTGGAGGCCAGAC
TTAGGCACAGCACAATGCCCACCACCACCAGTGTGCCGCACAAGGCCGTGGCGGTAGGGTATGTGTCTGA
AAATGAGCTCGGAGATTGGGCTCGCACCGCTGACGCAGATGGAAGACTTAAGGCAGCGGCAGAAGAAGAT
GCAGGCAGCTGAGTTGTTGTATTCTGATAAGAGTCAGAGGTAACTCCCGTTGCGGTGCTGTTAACGGTGG
AGGGCAGTGTAGTCTGAGCAGTACTCGTTGCTGCCGCGCGCGCCACCAGACATAATAGCTGACAGACTAA
CAGACTGTTCCTTTCCATGGGTCTTTTCTGCAGAAGCTTGAATTCTCGAGGATCCGCGGCCGCGCCACCA
TGTGGACCCCGCGAGTGCCCCCTCCACGCCCGGCCCTGTCGTTTTTCCTGCTGTTGCTCCTGGGGGTCAC
CTATGGCCTTTTCCCAGAAGAACCACCTCCACTCAGCGTGGCTCCCAGGGACTACTTGAGCCACTATCCC
GTGTTCGTGGGCAGCGGGCCTGGTCGTCTGACCGCTGCGGAGGGTGCTGAGGACCTCAACATCCAGAGAG
TGCTACGTGTTAACAGGACACTGTTCATTGGGGACAGAGATAACCTGTACCAAGTAGAACTGGAGCCATC
CACTTCCACGGAGCTGCGATATCAGAGGAAGCTGACCTGGCGCTCCAACCCCAGTGACATCGATGTGTGT
CGAATGAAGGGCAAGCAAGAGGGTGAGTGTCGGAACTTTGTCAAGGTGCTCCTGCTTCGCGATGAGTCCA
CGCTGTTCGTGTGCGGCTCCAATGCGTTCAATCCCATCTGCGCCAATTACAGTATGGACACACTGCAGCT
TCTTGGTGACAGCATCAGCGGTATGGCCCGCTGCCCCTATGACCCCAAACATGCCAATGTCGCCCTCCTC
TCAGATGGGATGCTCTTCACAGCCACGGTGACTGACTTCCTAGCCATCGACGCTGTTATCTACCGCAGCC
TTGGGGACCGGCCCACACTGCGCACAGTAAAGCACGACTCCAAGTGGTTTAAAGAGCCGTACTTTGTGCA
TGCAGTGGAGTGGGGAAGCCACGTCTATTTCTTCTTCCGGGAGATCGCCATGGAGTTTAACTACCTGGAA
AAGGTGGTGGTGTCTCGAGTGGCCCGTGTGTGCAAGAATGACGTGGGCGGCTCGCCACGAGTGCTGGAGA
AGCAGTGGACTTCCTTCCTGAAGGCCCGGCTCAACTGCTCAGTGCCAGGGGATTCACACTTCTACTTCAA
CGTCCTGCAGGCTGTGACGGGCGTGGTGAGCCTGGGTGGTCGTCCGGTGATCCTCGCTGTCTTCTCAACT
CCTAGCAACAGCATCCCCGGCTCAGCCGTCTGCGCCTTTGACATGAACCAAGTGGCTGCTGTGTTTGAAG
GCCGCTTCCGGGAACAGAAGTCGCCTGAGTCGATCTGGACACCAGTGCCTGAAGACCAAGTGCCACGGCC
CAGGCCTGGGTGCTGCGCGGCACCTGGCATGCAGTACAACGCGTCCAGTGCCCTCCCTGACGAGATCCTC
AACTTTGTAAAGACCCACCCACTGATGGATGAGGCAGTACCTTCCCTGGGTCACTCGCCGTGGATTGTGA
GAACTCTGATGCGGCACCAGCTGACCCGAGTGGCTGTGGATGTGGGTGCGGGTCCATGGGGCAATCAGAC
AATAGTCTTCCTTGGCTCCGAGGCTGGCACAGTCCTCAAATTTCTTGTGAAGCCCAACGCCAGTGTCTCA
GGGACCACAGGGCCCAGCATCTTTTTGGAGGAGTTTGAGACCTACCGGCCAGACGGCGCGCCTGACAAAA
CTCACACATGCCCACCGTGCCCAGCACCTGAACTCCTGGGGGGACCGTCAGTCTTCCTCTTCCCCCCAAA
ACCCAAGGACACCCTCATGATCTCCCGGACCCCTGAGGTCACATGCGTGGTGGTGGACGTGAGCCACGAA
GACCCTGAGGTCAAGTTCAACTGGTACGTGGACGGCGTGGAGGTGCATAATGCCAAGACAAAGCCGCGGG
AGGAGCAGTACAACAGCACGTACCGTGTGGTCAGCGTCCTCACCGTCCTGCACCAGGACTGGCTGAATGG
CAAGGAGTACAAGTGCAAGGTCTCCAACAAAGCCCTCCCAGCCCCCATCGAGAAAACCATCTCCAAAGCC
AAAGGGCAGCCCCGAGAACCACAGGTGTATACCCTGCCCCCATCCCGGGATGAGCTGACCAAGAACCAGG
TCAGCCTGACCTGCCTGGTCAAAGGCTTCTATCCCAGCGACATCGCCGTGGAGTGGGAGAGCAATGGGCA
GCCGGAGAACAACTACAAGACCACGCCTCCCGTGCTGGACTCCGACGGCTCCTTCTTCCTCTACAGCAAG
CTCACCGTGGACAAGAGCAGGTGGCAGCAGGGGAACGTCTTCTCATGCTCCGTGATGCATGAGGCTCTGC
ACAACCACTACACGCAGAAGAGCCTCTCCCTGTCTCCGGGTAAAGGCGGCCATCATCACCATCACCATTA
ATCTAGAGATCTTATTAAAGCAGAACTTGTTTATTGCAGCTTATAATGGTTACAAATAAAGCAATAGCAT
CACAAATTTCACAAATAAAGCATTTTTTTCACTGCATTCTAGTTGTGGTTTGTCCAAACTCATCAATGTA
TCTTATCATGTCTGGTCGACTCTAGCTAGACTCTTCCGCTTCCTCGCTCACTGACTCGCTGCGCTCGGTC
GTTCGGCTGCGGCGAGCGGTATCAGCTCACTCAAAGGCGGTAATACGGTTATCCACAGAATCAGGGGATA
ACGCAGGAAAGAACATGTGAGCAAAAGGCCAGCAAAAGGCCAGGAACCGTAAAAAGGCCGCGTTGCTGGC
GTTTTTCCATAGGCTCCGCCCCCCTGACGAGCATCACAAAAATCGACGCTCAAGTCAGAGGTGGCGAAAC
CCGACAGGACTATAAAGATACCAGGCGTTTCCCCCTGGAAGCTCCCTCGTGCGCTCTCCTGTTCCGACCC
TGCCGCTTACCGGATACCTGTCCGCCTTTCTCCCTTCGGGAAGCGTGGCGCTTTCTCATAGCTCACGCTG
TAGGTATCTCAGTTCGGTGTAGGTCGTTCGCTCCAAGCTGGGCTGTGTGCACGAACCCCCCGTTCAGCCC
GACCGCTGCGCCTTATCCGGTAACTATCGTCTTGAGTCCAACCCGGTAAGACACGACTTATCGCCACTGG
CAGCAGCCACTGGTAACAGGATTAGCAGAGCGAGGTATGTAGGCGGTGCTACAGAGTTCTTGAAGTGGTG
GCCTAACTACGGCTACACTAGAAGAACAGTATTTGGTATCTGCGCTCTGCTGAAGCCAGTTACCTTCGGA
AAAAGAGTTGGTAGCTCTTGATCCGGCAAACAAACCACCGCTGGTAGCGGTGGTTTTTTTGTTTGCAAGC
AGCAGATTACGCGCAGAAAAAAAGGATCTCAAGAAGATCCTTTGATCTTTTCTACGGGGTCTGACGCTCA
GTGGAACGAAAACTCACGTTAAGGGATTTTGGTCATGAGATTATCAAAAAGGATCTTCACCTAGATCCTT
TTAAATTAAAAATGAAGTTTTAAATCAATCTAAAGTATATATGAGTAAACTTGGTCTGACAGTTACCAAT
GCTTAATCAGTGAGGCACCTATCTCAGCGATCTGTCTATTTCGTTCATCCATAGTTGCCTGACTCCCCGT
CGTGTAGATAACTACGATACGGGAGGGCTTACCATCTGGCCCCAGTGCTGCAATGATACCGCGAGACCCA
CGCTCACCGGCTCCAGATTTATCAGCAATAAACCAGCCAGCCGGAAGGGCCGAGCGCAGAAGTGGTCCTG
CAACTTTATCCGCCTCCATCCAGTCTATTAATTGTTGCCGGGAAGCTAGAGTAAGTAGTTCGCCAGTTAA
TAGTTTGCGCAACGTTGTTGCCATTGCTACAGGCATCGTGGTGTCACGCTCGTCGTTTGGTATGGCTTCA
TTCAGCTCCGGTTCCCAACGATCAAGGCGAGTTACATGATCCCCCATGTTGTGCAAAAAAGCGGTTAGCT
CCTTCGGTCCTCCGATCGTTGTCAGAAGTAAGTTGGCCGCAGTGTTATCACTCATGGTTATGGCAGCACT
GCATAATTCTCTTACTGTCATGCCATCCGTAAGATGCTTTTCTGTGACTGGTGAGTACTCAACCAAGTCA
TTCTGAGAATAGTGTATGCGGCGACCGAGTTGCTCTTGCCCGGCGTCAATACGGGATAATACCGCGCCAC
ATAGCAGAACTTTAAAAGTGCTCATCATTGGAAAACGTTCTTCGGGGCGAAAACTCTCAAGGATCTTACC
GCTGTTGAGATCCAGTTCGATGTAACCCACTCGTGCACCCAACTGATCTTCAGCATCTTTTACTTTCACC
AGCGTTTCTGGGTGAGCAAAAACAGGAAGGCAAAATGCCGCAAAAAAGGGAATAAGGGCGACACGGAAAT
GTTGAATACTCATACTCTTCCTTTTTCAATATTATTGAAGCATTTATCAGGGTTATTGTCTCATGAGCGG
ATACATATTTGAATGTATTTAGAAAAATAAACAAATAGGGGTTCCGCGCACATTTCCCCGAAAAGTGCCA
CCTGACGTCTAAGAAACCATTATTATCATGACATTAACCTATAAAAATAGGCGTATCACGAGGCCCTTTC
GTCTCGCGCGTTTCGGTGATGACGGTGAAAACCTCTGACACATGCAGCTCCCGGAGGAATGTGTGTCAGT
TAGGGTGTGGAAAGTCCCCAGGCTCCCCAGGCAGGCAGAAGTATGCAAAGCATGCATCTCAATTAGTCAG
CAACCAGGTGTGGAAAGTCCCCAGGCTCCCCAGCAGGCAGAAGTATGCAAAGCATGCATCTCAATTAGTC
AGCAACCATAGTCCCGCCCCTAACTCCGCCCATCCCGCCCCTAACTCCGCCCAGTTCCGCCCATTCTCCG
CCCCATGGCTGACTAATTTTTTTTATTTATGCAGAGGCCGAGGCCGCCTCTGCCTCTGAGCTATTCCAGA
AGTAGTGAGGAGGCTTTTTTGGAGGCCTAGGCTTTTGCAAAAAGCTCCCGGGAGCTTGTATATCCATTTT
CGTCCCGGAGACGGTCACAGCTTGTCTGTAAGCGGATGCCGGGAGCAGACAAGCCCGTCAGGGCGCGTCA
GCGGGTGTTGGCGGGTGTCGGGGCTGGCTTAACTATGCGGCATCAGAGCAGATTGTACTGAGAGTGCACC
ATATGCGGTGTGAAATACCGCACAGATGCGTAAGGAGAAAATACCGCATCAGGAAATTGTAAGCGTTAAT
ATTTTGTTAAAATTCGCGTTAAATTTTTGTTAAATCAGCTCATTTTTTAACCAATAGGCCGAAATCGGCA
AAATCCCTTATAAATCAAAAGAATAGACCGAGATAGGGT
[37 nt withheld, positions 6690-6726]
AAAGAACGTGGACTCCAACGTCAAAGG
[49 nt withheld, positions 6754-6802]
T
[91 nt withheld, positions 6804-6894]
G
[124 nt withheld, positions 6896-7019]
CCATTCGCCATTCAGGCTGCGCAACTGTTGGGAAGGGCGATCGGTGCGGGCCTCTTCGCTATTACGCCAG
CTGGCGAAAGGGGGATGTGCTGCAAGGCGATTAAGTTGGGTAACGCCAGGGTTTTCCCAGTCACGACGTT
GTAAAACGACGGCCAGTGAATT
