>Addgene plasmid #72166 | Sema6b(S)-Fc-His | addgene partial sequence | sequence record 138957 | pMRB101-F 5'-aagatgcaggcagctgagtt-3'
ACGGTGGAGGGCAGTGTAGTCTGAGCAGTACTCGTTGCTGCCGCGCGCGCCACCAGACATAATAGCTGAC
AGACTAACAGACTGTTCCTTTCCATGGGTCTTTTCTGCAGAAGCTTGAATTCTCGAGGATCCGCGGCCGC
GCCACCATGTGGACCCCGCGAGTGCCCCCTCCACGCCCGGCCCTGTCGTTTTTCCTGCTGTTGCTCCTGG
GGGTCACCTATGGCCTTTTCCCAGAAGAACCACCTCCACTCAGCGTGGCTCCCAGGGACTACTTGAGCCA
CTATCCCGTGTTCGTGGGCAGCGGGCCTGGTCGTCTGACCGCTGCGGAGGGTGCTGAGGACCTCAACATC
CAGAGAGTGCTACGTGTTAACAGGACACTGTTCATTGGGGACAGAGATAACCTGTACCAAGTAGAACTGG
AGCCATCCACTTCCACGGAGCTGCGATATCAGAGGAAGCTGACCTGGCGCTCCAACCCCAGTGACATCGA
TGTGTGTCGAATGAAGGGCAAGCAAGAGGGTGAGTGTCGGAACTTTGTCAAGGTGCTCCTGCTTCGCGAT
GAGTCCACGCTGTTCGTGTGCGGCTCCAATGCGTTCAATCCCATCTGCGCCAATTACAGTATGGACACAC
TGCAGCTTCTTGGTGACAGCATCAGCGGTATGGCCCGCTGCCCCTATGACCCCAAACATGCCAATGTCGC
CCTCCTCTCAGATGG
