>Addgene plasmid #72166 | Sema6b(S)-Fc-His | addgene partial sequence | sequence record 138958 | SV40pA-R 5'-GAAATTTGTGATGCTATTGC-3'
ATAAGATCTCTAGATTAATGGTGATGGTGATGATGGCCGCCTTTACCCGGAGACAGGGAGAGGCTCTTCT
GCGTGTAGTGGTTGTGCAGAGCCTCATGCATCACGGAGCATGAGAAGACGTTCCCCTGCTGCCACCTGCT
CTTGTCCACGGTGAGCTTGCTGTAGAGGAAGAAGGAGCCGTCGGAGTCCAGCACGGGAGGCGTGGTCTTG
TAGTTGTTCTCCGGCTGCCCATTGCTCTCCCACTCCACGGCGATGTCGCTGGGATAGAAGCCTTTGACCA
GGCAGGTCAGGCTGACCTGGTTCTTGGTCAGCTCATCCCGGGATGGGGGCAGGGTATACACCTGTGGTTC
TCGGGGCTGCCCTTTGGCTTTGGAGATGGTTTTCTCGATGGGGGCTGGGAGGGCTTTGTTGGAGACCTTG
CACTTGTACTCCTTGCCATTCAGCCAGTCCTGGTGCAGGACGGTGAGGACGCTGACCACACGGTACGTGC
TGTTGTACTGCTCCTCCCGCGGCTTTGTCTTGGCATTATGCACCTCCACGCCGTCCACGTACCAGTTGAA
CTTGACCTCAGGGTCTTCGTGGCTCACGTCCACCACCACGCATGTGACCTCAGGGGTCCGGGAGATCATG
AGGGTGTCCTTGGGTTTTGGGGGGAAGAGGAAGACTGACGGTCCCCCCAGGAGTTCAGGTGCTGGGCACG
GTGGGCATGTGTGAGTTTTGTCAGGCGCGCCGTCTGGCCGGTAGGTCTCAAACTCCTCCAAAAAGATGCT
GGGCCCTGTGGTCCCTGAGACACTGGCGTTGGGCTTCACAAGAAATTTGAGGACTGTGCCAGCCTCGGAG
CCAAGGAAGACTATTGTCTGATTGCCC
